Addgene plasmid #48685: pBabe(puro)-Omi-mCherry
Purpose: Expresses fusion protein in mitochondria inter-membrane space, and is released upon MOMP.
Depositing lab: Douglas Green. Depositing organization: St. Jude Children's Research Hospital. Publication: Resistance to caspase-independent cell death requires persistence of intact mitochondria. Tait SW, Parsons MJ, Llambi F, Bouchier-Hayes L, Connell S, Munoz-Pinedo C, Green DR. Dev Cell. 2010 May 18;18(5):802-13. 10.1016/j.devcel.2010.03.014 PubMed 20493813.
Backbone
  Vector backbone: pBabe (puro)
  Backbone size w/o insert (bp): 5100
  Modifications to backbone: mCherry cloned via 5’BamH1/3’EcoRI restriction digest into pBabe puro. Human Omi (aka HtrA2) cloned via PCR/restriction digest using Omi-TC vector as template and primers with BglII restriction sites. PCR product was cut with BglII and cloned into pBabe mCherry via the BamHI site.
  Vector type: Mammalian Expression, Retroviral
  Selectable markers: Puromycin
Growth in bacteria
  Bacterial resistance: Ampicillin, 100 μg/mL
  Growth temperature: 30°C
  Growth strain: Stbl2
  Copy number: Unknown
Gene/Insert
  Gene/Insert name: Omi (alt names: HTRA2; HtrA serine peptidase 2; PARK13)
  Species: H. sapiens (human)
  GenBank ID: NM_013247.4
  Entrez Gene: HTRA2 (a.k.a. MGCA8, OMI, PARK13, PRSS25)
  Promoter: LTR
  Tag / fusion protein: mCherry (C terminal on insert)
  Cloning method: Restriction Enzyme; 5′ cloning site BamHI (destroyed during cloning); 3′ cloning site BamHI (destroyed during cloning)
  Sequencing primers: 5′ 5'-ctttatccagccctcac; 3′ 3'-accctaactgacacacattcc
Terms and licenses: Academic/Nonprofit Terms; Industry Terms: Not Available to Industry
How to cite: pBabe(puro)-Omi-mCherry was a gift from Douglas Green (Addgene plasmid # 48685)
