[The description below was written by a language model from this plasmid's Addgene catalogue record.]
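Description:
pBabe(puro)-Omi-mCherry is a retroviral mammalian expression vector built on the pBabe puro backbone (about 5.1 kb without insert). It is propagated in bacteria under ampicillin selection, and transduced or transfected mammalian cells are selected with puromycin. As a pBabe-type vector, it is designed to be packaged into retroviral particles in a suitable packaging cell line, after which the region between the long terminal repeats integrates into the target cell genome for stable expression. No feature table accompanies the record, so the origin of replication, the packaging signal and the promoter driving the puromycin marker are not described explicitly.

The payload is human Omi (HTRA2, also known as PARK13), a mitochondrial serine peptidase, fused at its C terminus to the red fluorescent protein mCherry and transcribed from the retroviral LTR. The construct was assembled in two steps: mCherry was first inserted between the BamHI and EcoRI sites of pBabe puro. Omi was then PCR-amplified with BglII-tailed primers and ligated into the BamHI site upstream of mCherry. Because BglII and BamHI ends are compatible but do not regenerate either site, both junctions were destroyed during cloning.

The fusion protein localises to the mitochondrial intermembrane space and is released when mitochondrial outer membrane permeabilisation (MOMP) occurs. This makes the construct a live-cell fluorescent reporter of MOMP: redistribution of the red signal away from mitochondria marks permeabilisation. Such a reporter is useful for imaging studies of apoptosis and caspase-independent cell death, including assessing whether some mitochondria stay intact.
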