>Addgene plasmid #48685 | pBabe(puro)-Omi-mCherry | depositor partial sequence | sequence record 70478 | human Omi
ATGGCTGCGCCGAGGGCGGGGCGGGGTGCAGGCTGGAGCCTTCGGGCATGGCGGGCTTTGGGGGGCATTC
GCTGGGGGAGGAGACCCCGTTTGACCCCTGACCTCCGGGCCCTGCTGACGTCAGGAACTTCTGACCCCCG
GGCCCGAGTGACTTATGGGACCCCCAGTCTCTGGGCCCGGTTGTCTGTTGGGGTCACTGAACCCCGAGCA
TGCCTGACGTCTGGGACCCCGGGTCCCCGGGCACAACTGACTGCGGTGACCCCAGATACCAGGACCCGGG
AGGCCTCAGAGAACTCTGGAACCCGTTCGCGCGCGTGGCTGGCGGTGGCGCTGGGCGCTGGGGGGGCAGT
GCTGTTGTTGTTGTGGGGCGGGGGTCGGGGTCCTCCGGCCGTCCTCGCCGCCGTCCCTAGCCCGCCGCCC
GCTTCTCCCCGGAGTCAGTACAACTTCATCGCAGATGTGGTGGAGAAGACAGCACCTGCCGTGGTCTATA
TCGAGATCCTGGACCGGCACCCTTTCTTGGGCCGCGAGGTCCCTATCTCGAACGGCTCAGGATTCGTGGT
GGCTGCCGATGGGCTCATTGTCACCAACGCCCATGTGGTGGCTGATCGGCGCAGAGTCCGTGTGAGACTG
CTAAGCGGCGACACGTATGAGGCCGTGGTCACAGCTGTGGATCCCGTGGCAGACATCGCAACGCTGAGGA
TTCAGACTAAGGAGCCTCTCCCCACGCTGCCTCTGGGACGCTCAGCTGATGTCCGGCAAGGGGAGTTTGT
TGTTGCCATGGGAAGTCCCTTTGCACTGCAGAACACGATCACATCCGGCATTGTTAGCTCTGCTCAGCGT
CCAGCCAGAGACCTGGGACTCCCCCAAACCAATGTGGAATACATTCAAACTGATGCAGCTATTGATTTTG
GAAACTCTGGAGGTCCCCTGGTTAACCTGGATGGGGAGGTGATTGGAGTGAACACCATGAAGGTCACAGC
TGGAATCTCCTTTGCCATCCCTTCTGATCGTCTTCGAGAGTTTCTGCATCGTGGGGAAAAGAAGAATTCC
TCCTCCGGAATCAGTGGGTCCCAGCGGCGCTACATTGGGGTGATGATGCTGACCCTGAGTCCCAGCATCC
TTGCTGAACTACAGCTTCGAGAACCAAGCTTTCCCGATGTTCAGCATGGTGTACTCATCCATAAAGTCAT
CCTGGGCTCCCCTGCACACCGGGCTGGTCTGCGGCCTGGTGATGTGATTTTGGCCATTGGGGAGCAGATG
GTACAAAATGCTGAAGATGTTTATGAAGCTGTTCGAACCCAATCCCAGTTGGCAGTGCAGATCCGGCGGG
GACGAGAAACACTGACCTTATATGTGACCCCTGAGGTCACAGAATGA
