>Addgene plasmid #48685 | pBabe(puro)-Omi-mCherry | addgene partial sequence | sequence record 71808 | mCherry-R 5'-TTGGTCACCTTCAGCTTGG-3'
GCCCTCGCCCTCGATCTCGAACTCGTGGCCGTTCACGGAGCCCTCCATGTGCACCTTGAAGCGCATGAAC
TCCTTGATGATGGCCATGTTATCCTCCTCGCCCTTGCTCACCATGGTGGCGGGATCTAATTCTGTGACCT
CAGGGGTCACATATAAGGTCAGTGTTTCTCGTCCCCGCCGGATCTGCACTGCCAACTGGGATTGGGTTCG
AACAGCTTCATAAACATCTTCAGCATTTTGTACCATCTGCTCCCCAATGGCCAAAATCACATCACCAGGC
CGCAGACCAGCCCGGTGTGCAGGGGAGCCCAGGATGACTTTATGGATGAGTACACCATGCTGAACATCGG
GAAAGCTTGGTTCTCGAAGCTGTAGTTCAGCAAGGATGCTGGGACTCAGGGTCAGCATCATCACCCCAAT
GTAGCGCCGCTGGGACCCACTGATTCCGGAGGAGGAATTCTTCTTTTCCCCACGATGCAGAAACTCTCGA
AGACGATCAGAAGGGATGGCAAAGGAGATTCCAGCTGTGACCTTCATGGTATTCACTCCAATCACCTCCC
CATCCAGGTTAACCAGGGGACCTCCAGAGTTTCCAAAATCAATAGCTGCATCAGTTTGAATGTATTCCAC
ATTGGTTTGGGGGAGTCCCAGGTCTCTGGCTGGACGCTGAGCAGAGCTAACAATGCCGGATGTGATCGTG
TTCTGCAGTGCAAAGGGACTTCCCATGGCAACAACAAACTCCCCTTGCCGGACATCAGCTGAGCGTCCCA
GAGGCAGCGTGGGGAGAGGCTCCTTAGTCTGAATCCTCAGCGTTGCGATGTCTGCCACGGGATCCACAGC
TGTGACCACGGCCTCATACGTGTCGCCGC
